>Addgene plasmid #124976 | AV0-BWS-2.0 | addgene full sequence | sequence record 243968 | Addgene NGS Result
TTTGCAGCTAATGGACCTTCTAGGTCTTGAAAGGAGTGGGAATTGGCTCCGGTGCCCGTCAGTGGGCAGA
GCGCACATCGCCCACAGTCCCCGAGAAGTTGGGGGGAGGGGTCGGCAATTGAACCGGTGCCTAGAGAAGG
TGGCGCGGGGTAAACTGGGAAAGTGATGTCGTGTACTGGCTCCGCCTTTTTCCCGAGGGTGGGGGAGAAC
CGTATATAAGTGCAGTAGTCGCCGTGAACGTTCTTTTTCGCAACGGGTTTGCCGCCAGAACACAGGTAAG
TGCCGTGTGTGGTTCCCGCGGGCCTGGCCTCTTTACGGGTTATGGCCCTTGCGTGCCTTGAATTACTTCC
ACCTGGCTGCAGTACGTGATTCTTGATCCCGAGCTTCGGGTTGGAAGTGGGTGGGAGAGTTCGAGGCCTT
GCGCTTAAGGAGCCCCTTCGCCTCGTGCTTGAGTTGAGGCCTGGCCTGGGCGCTGGGGCCGCCGCGTGCG
AATCTGGTGGCACCTTCGCGCCTGTCTCGCTGCTTTCGATAAGTCTCTAGCCATTTAAAATTTTTGATGA
CCTGCTGCGACGCTTTTTTTCTGGCAAGATAGTCTTGTAAATGCGGGCCAAGATCTGCACACTGGTATTT
CGGTTTTTGGGGCCGCGGGCGGCGACGGGGCCCGTGCGTCCCAGCGCACATGTTCGGCGAGGCGGGGCCT
GCGAGCGCGGCCACCGAGAATCGGACGGGGGTAGTCTCAAGCTGGCCGGCCTGCTCTGGTGCCTGGCCTC
GCGCCGCCGTGTATCGCCCCGCCCTGGGCGGCAAGGCTGGCCCGGTCGGCACCAGTTGCGTGAGCGGAAA
GATGGCCGCTTCCCGGCCCTGCTGCAGGGAGCTCAAAATGGAGGACGCGGCGCTCGGGAGAGCGGGCGGG
TGAGTCACCCACACAAAGGAAAAGGGCCTTTCCGTCCTCAGCCGTCGCTTCATGTGACTCCACGGAGTAC
CGGGCGCCGTCCAGGCACCTCGATTAGTTCTCGAGCTTTTGGAGTACGTCGTCTTTAGGTTGGGGGGAGG
GGTTTTATGCGATGGAGTTTCCCCACACTGAGTGGGTGGAGACTGAAGTTAGGCCAGCTTGGCACTTGAT
GTAATTCTCCTTGGAATTTGCCCTTTTTGAGTTTGGATCTTGGTTCATTCTCAAGCCTCAGACAGTGGTT
CAAAGTTTTTTTCTTCCATTTCAGGTGTCGTGAGGAATTGGATCCGTTTAAACGCGGCCGCGAATTCGTC
GACAATTCTATCGATAATCAACCTCTGGATTACAAAATTTGTGAAAGATTGACTGGTATTCTTAACTATG
TTGCTCCTTTTACGCTATGTGGATACGCTGCTTTAATGCCTTTGTATCATGCTATTGCTTCCCGTATGGC
TTTCATTTTCTCCTCCTTGTATAAATCCTGGTTGCTGTCTCTTTATGAGGAGTTGTGGCCCGTTGTCAGG
CAACGTGGCGTGGTGTGCACTGTGTTTGCTGACGCAACCCCCACTGGTTGGGGCATTGCCACCACCTGTC
AGCTCCTTTCCGGGACTTTCGCTTTCCCCCTCCCTATTGCCACGGCGGAACTCATCGCCGCCTGCCTTGC
CCGCTGCTGGACAGGGGCTCGGCTGTTGGGCACTGACAATTCCGTGGTGTTGTCGGGGAAATCATCGTCC
TTTCCTTGGCTGCTCGCCTGTGTTGCCACCTGGATTCTGCGCGGGACGTCCTTCTGCTACGTCCCTTCGG
CCCTCAATCCAGCGGACCTTCCTTCCCGCGGCCTGCTGCCGGCTCTGCGGCCTCTTCCGCGTCTTCGCCT
TCGCCCTCAGACGAGTCGGATCTCCCTTTGGGCCGCCTCCCCGCATCGATAAGTAAGTGACTAGAACTTG
TTTATTGCAGCTTATAATGGTTACAAATAAAGCAATAGCATCACAAATTTCACAAATAAAGCATTTTTTT
CACTGCATTCTAGTTGTGGTTTGTCCAAACTCATCTGCACGCGTGGCGCGCCGGCCGCAGGAACCCCTAG
TGATGGAGTTGGCCACTCCCTCTCTGCGCGCTCGCTCGCTCACTGAGGCCGGGCGACCAAAGGTCGCCCG
ACGCCCGGGCTTTGCCCGGGCGGCCTCAGTGAGCGAGCGAGCGCGCAGCTGCCTGCAGGGGCGCCTGATG
CGGTATTTTCTCCTTACGCATCTGTGCGGTATTTCACACCGCATA
[95 nt withheld, positions 2216-2310]
T
[46 nt withheld, positions 2312-2357]
C
[141 nt withheld, positions 2359-2499]
CCTTTGACGTTGGAGTCCACGTTCTTT
[37 nt withheld, positions 2527-2563]
ACTCTATCTCGGGCTATTCTTTTGATTTATAAGGGATTTTGCCGATTTCGGTCTATTGGTTAAAAAATGA
GCTGATTTAACAAAAATTTAACGCGAATTTTAACAAAATATTAACGTTTACAATTTTATGGTGCACTCTC
AGTACAATCTGCTCTGATGCCGCATAGTTAAGCCAGCCCCGACACCCGCCAACACCCGCTGACGCGCCCT
GACGGGCTTGTCTGCTCCCGGCATCCGCTTACAGACAAGCTGTGACCGTCTCCGGGAGCTGCATGTGTCA
GAGGTTTTCACCGTCATCACCGAAACGCGCGAGACGAAAGGGCCTCGTGATACGCCTATTTTTATAGGTT
AATGTCATGATAATAATGGTTTCTTAGACGTCAGGTGGCACTTTTCGGGGAAATGTGCGCGGAACCCCTA
TTTGTTTATTTTTCTAAATACATTCAAATATGTATCCGCTCATGAGACAATAACCCTGATAAATGCTTCA
ATAATATTGAAAAAGGAAGAGTATGAGTATTCAACATTTCCGTGTCGCCCTTATTCCCTTTTTTGCGGCA
TTTTGCCTTCCTGTTTTTGCTCACCCAGAAACGCTGGTGAAAGTAAAAGATGCTGAAGATCAGTTGGGTG
CACGAGTGGGTTACATCGAACTGGATCTCAACAGCGGTAAGATCCTTGAGAGTTTTCGCCCCGAAGAACG
TTTTCCAATGATGAGCACTTTTAAAGTTCTGCTATGTGGCGCGGTATTATCCCGTATTGACGCCGGGCAA
GAGCAACTCGGTCGCCGCATACACTATTCTCAGAATGACTTGGTTGAGTACTCACCAGTCACAGAAAAGC
ATCTTACGGATGGCATGACAGTAAGAGAATTATGCAGTGCTGCCATAACCATGAGTGATAACACTGCGGC
CAACTTACTTCTGACAACGATCGGAGGACCGAAGGAGCTAACCGCTTTTTTGCACAACATGGGGGATCAT
GTAACTCGCCTTGATCGTTGGGAACCGGAGCTGAATGAAGCCATACCAAACGACGAGCGTGACACCACGA
TGCCTGTAGCAATGGCAACAACGTTGCGCAAACTATTAACTGGCGAACTACTTACTCTAGCTTCCCGGCA
ACAATTAATAGACTGGATGGAGGCGGATAAAGTTGCAGGACCACTTCTGCGCTCGGCCCTTCCGGCTGGC
TGGTTTATTGCTGATAAATCTGGAGCCGGTGAGCGTGGGTCTCGCGGTATCATTGCAGCACTGGGGCCAG
ATGGTAAGCCCTCCCGTATCGTAGTTATCTACACGACGGGGAGTCAGGCAACTATGGATGAACGAAATAG
ACAGATCGCTGAGATAGGTGCCTCACTGATTAAGCATTGGTAACTGTCAGACCAAGTTTACTCATATATA
CTTTAGATTGATTTAAAACTTCATTTTTAATTTAAAAGGATCTAGGTGAAGATCCTTTTTGATAATCTCA
TGACCAAAATCCCTTAACGTGAGTTTTCGTTCCACTGAGCGTCAGACCCCGTAGAAAAGATCAAAGGATC
TTCTTGAGATCCTTTTTTTCTGCGCGTAATCTGCTGCTTGCAAACAAAAAAACCACCGCTACCAGCGGTG
GTTTGTTTGCCGGATCAAGAGCTACCAACTCTTTTTCCGAAGGTAACTGGCTTCAGCAGAGCGCAGATAC
CAAATACTGTTCTTCTAGTGTAGCCGTAGTTAGGCCACCACTTCAAGAACTCTGTAGCACCGCCTACATA
CCTCGCTCTGCTAATCCTGTTACCAGTGGCTGCTGCCAGTGGCGATAAGTCGTGTCTTACCGGGTTGGAC
TCAAGACGATAGTTACCGGATAAGGCGCAGCGGTCGGGCTGAACGGGGGGTTCGTGCACACAGCCCAGCT
TGGAGCGAACGACCTACACCGAACTGAGATACCTACAGCGTGAGCTATGAGAAAGCGCCACGCTTCCCGA
AGGGAGAAAGGCGGACAGGTATCCGGTAAGCGGCAGGGTCGGAACAGGAGAGCGCACGAGGGAGCTTCCA
GGGGGAAACGCCTGGTATCTTTATAGTCCTGTCGGGTTTCGCCACCTCTGACTTGAGCGTCGATTTTTGT
GATGCTCGTCAGGGGGGCGGAGCCTATGGAAAAACGCCAGCAACGCGGCCTTTTTACGGTTCCTGGCCTT
TTGCTGGCCTTTTGCTCACATGTCCTGCAGGCAGCTGCGCGCTCGCTCGCTCACTGAGGCCGCCCGGGCG
TCGGGCGACCTTTGGTCGCCCGGCCTCAGTGAGCGAGCGAGCGCGCAGAGAGGGAGTGGCCAACTCCATC
ACTAGGGGTTCCTGCGGCCGGCGCGCCCTGCAGTTTCCCAAGCTTTGCAAAGATGGATAAAGTTTTAAAC
AGAGAGGAATC
Features (pLannotate 1.2.2; 14 found; start..end, strand, type, name):
     45..1223    +  promoter       EF-1α promoter: strong constitutive promoter for human elongation factor EF-1α
   1276..1864    +  misc_feature   WPRE: woodchuck hepatitis virus posttranscriptional regulatory element
   1885..1966    +  polyA_signal   SV40 poly(A) signal: SV40 polyadenylation signal
   2019..2159    +  repeat_region  AAV2 ITR: inverted terminal repeat of adeno-associated virus serotype 2 inverted
   2164..2215    -  misc_feature   bom (fragment): basis of mobility region from pBR322
   2234..2689    +  rep_origin     f1 ori (sequence partly withheld): f1 bacteriophage origin of replication; arrow indicates direction of (+) strand synthesis
   2690..2739    -  misc_feature   bom (fragment): basis of mobility region from pBR322
   2841..2876    -  CDS            rop (fragment): Rop protein, which maintains plasmids at low copy number; rop
   2971..3075    +  promoter       AmpR promoter: bla
   3076..3936    +  CDS            AmpR: β-lactamase; bla; confers resistance to ampicillin, carbenicillin, and related antibiotics
   4107..4695    +  rep_origin     ori: high-copy-number ColE1/pMB1/pBR322/pUC origin of replication
   4768..4795    +  repeat_region  AAV2 ITR (fragment): inverted terminal repeat of adeno-associated virus serotype 2 inverted
   4824..4851    +  repeat_region  AAV2 ITR (fragment): inverted terminal repeat of adeno-associated virus serotype 2 inverted
   4926..38      +  CDS            small t antigen (fragment) (across the origin): SV40 (simian virus 40) small t antigen
