[The description below was written by a language model from this plasmid's Addgene catalogue record and pLannotate feature annotations shown in this document.]
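Description:
AV0-BWS-2.0 is an empty adeno-associated virus (AAV) transfer plasmid of about 5 kb, intended as a backbone into which a gene of interest is cloned for expression from the EF-1α promoter. It carries no insert. In bacteria it is maintained as a high-copy plasmid through a ColE1/pUC-type origin and selected with ampicillin via the β-lactamase gene and its native promoter. An f1 phage origin is also present, along with small leftover fragments of pBR322 bom and rop that appear to be backbone remnants rather than functional elements. The record lists a recombination-deficient host strain, which is typical for plasmids containing repeat-rich ITRs.

The expression cassette lies between AAV serotype 2 inverted terminal repeats, the cis elements needed for replication and packaging of the intervening DNA into AAV particles when rep, cap and helper functions are supplied in trans. One ITR is annotated in full downstream of the cassette. The upstream one is detected only as two short fragments, which may reflect annotation or sequencing difficulty in this structured region rather than a true truncation. Within the ITRs, the strong constitutive human EF-1α promoter is followed by a short gap of roughly 50 nt where a cloning site presumably sits, though the record does not describe it. Next come the WPRE, which enhances transcript stability and expression, and an SV40 polyadenylation signal. A short fragment annotated as SV40 small t antigen sits just upstream of the promoter, spanning the sequence origin, and its role is not stated. The plasmid is suited to building AAV vectors for broad, constitutive transgene expression in mammalian cells.
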