Addgene plasmid #124976: AV0-BWS-2.0
Purpose: (Empty Backbone) Express gene of interest under EF1 promoter
Depositing lab: Kazuhiro Oka. Depositing organization: Baylor College of Medicine.
Backbone
  Vector backbone: AV0-BWS.2.0
  Vector type: AAV
Growth in bacteria
  Bacterial resistance: Ampicillin, 100 μg/mL
  Growth temperature: 37°C
  Growth strain: NEB Stable
  Copy number: High Copy
Gene/Insert
  Gene/Insert name: None
Terms and licenses: Academic/Nonprofit Terms; Industry Terms: Not Available to Industry
How to cite: AV0-BWS-2.0 was a gift from Kazuhiro Oka (Addgene plasmid # 124976 ; http://n2t.net/addgene:124976 ; RRID:Addgene_124976)
